>Addgene plasmid #56111 | FusionRed-Dectin1A-C-10 | addgene full sequence | sequence record 198668 | Addgene NGS Result
CGTTACATAACTTACGGTAAATGGCCCGCCTGGCTGACCGCCCAACGACCCCCGCCCATTGACGTCAATA
ATGACGTATGTTCCCATAGTAACGCCAATAGGGACTTTCCATTGACGTCAATGGGTGGAGTATTTACGGT
AAACTGCCCACTTGGCAGTACATCAAGTGTATCATATGCCAAGTACGCCCCCTATTGACGTCAATGACGG
TAAATGGCCCGCCTGGCATTATGCCCAGTACATGACCTTATGGGACTTTCCTACTTGGCAGTACATCTAC
GTATTAGTCATCGCTATTACCATGGTGATGCGGTTTTGGCAGTACATCAATGGGCGTGGATAGCGGTTTG
ACTCACGGGGATTTCCAAGTCTCCACCCCATTGACGTCAATGGGAGTTTGTTTTGGCACCAAAATCAACG
GGACTTTCCAAAATGTCGTAACAACTCCGCCCCATTGACGCAAATGGGCGGTAGGCGTGTACGGTGGGAG
GTCTATATAAGCAGAGCTGGTTTAGTGAACCGTCAGATCCGCTAGCGCTACCGGTCGCCACCATGGTGAG
CGAGCTGATTAAGGAGAACATGCCCATGAAGCTGTACATGGAGGGCACCGTGAACAACCACCACTTCAAG
TGCACATCCGAGGGCGAAGGCAAGCCCTACGAGGGCACCCAGACCATGAGAATCAAGGTCGTCGAGGGCG
GCCCTCTCCCCTTCGCCTTCGACATCCTGGCTACCAGCTTCATGTACGGCAGCAGAACCTTCATCAAGCA
CCCTCCGGGCATCCCCGACTTCTTTAAGCAGTCCTTCCCTGAGGGCTTCACATGGGAGAGAGTCACCACA
TACGAAGACGGGGGCGTGCTGACCGCTACCCAGGACACCAGCCTCCAGGACGGCTGCCTCATCTACAACG
TCAAGGTTAGAGGGGTGAACTTCCCAGCCAACGGCCCTGTGATGCAGAAGAAAACACTCGGCTGGGAGGC
CTCCACCGAGACGATGTACCCCGCTGACGGCGGCCTGGAAGGCGCATGTGACATGGCCCTGAAGCTCGTG
GGCGGGGGCCACCTGATCTGCAACCTTGAGACCACATACAGATCCAAGAAACCCGCTACGAACCTCAAGA
TGCCCGGCGTCTACAACGTGGACCACAGACTGGAAAGAATCAAGGAGGCCGACGATGAGACCTACGTCGA
GCAGCACGAGGTGGCTGTGGCCAGATACTCTACTGGTGGCGCTGGTGATGGAGGTAAAGGTGGAGGAGGT
TCCGGACTCAGATCTGGCAGCAGTGGAGGTGAATATCATCCTGATTTAGAAAATTTGGATGAAGATGGAT
ATACTCAATTACACTTCGACTCTCAAAGCAATACCAGGATAGCTGTTGTTTCAGAGAAAGGATCGTGTGC
TGCATCTCCTCCTTGGCGCCTCATTGCTGTAATTTTGGGAATCCTATGCTTGGTAATACTGGTGATAGCT
GTGGTCCTGGGTACCATGGCTATTTGGAGATCCAATTCAGGAAGCAACACATTGGAGAATGGCTACTTTC
TATCAAGAAATAAAGAGAACCACAGTCAACCCACACAATCATCTTTAGAAGACAGTGTGACTCCTACCAA
AGCTGTCAAAACCACAGGGGTTCTTTCCAGCCCTTGTCCTCCTAATTGGATTATATATGAGAAGAGCTGT
TATCTATTCAGCATGTCACTAAATTCCTGGGATGGAAGTAAAAGACAATGCTGGCAACTGGGCTCTAATC
TCCTAAAGATAGACAGCTCAAATGAATTGGGATTTATAGTAAAACAAGTGTCTTCCCAACCTGATAATTC
ATTTTGGATAGGCCTTTCTCGGCCCCAGACTGAAGTACCATGGCTCTGGGAGGATGGATCAACATTCTCT
TCTAACTTATTTCAGATCAGAACCACAGCTACCCAAGAAAACCCATCTCCAAATTGTGTATGGATTCACG
TGTCAGTCATTTATGACCAACTGTGTAGTGTGCCCTCATATAGTATTTGTGAGAAGAAGTTTTCAATGTA
AGAATTCTGCAGTCGACGGTACCGCGGGCCCGGGATCCACCGGATCTAGATAACTGATCATAATCAGCCA
TACCACATTTGTAGAGGTTTTACTTGCTTTAAAAAACCTCCCACACCTCCCCCTGAACCTGAAACATAAA
ATGAATGCAATTGTTGTTGTTAACTTGTTTATTGCAGCTTATAATGGTTACAAATAAAGCAATAGCATCA
CAAATTTCACAAATAAAGCATTTTTTTCACTGCATTCTAGTTGTGGTTTGTCCAAACTCATCAATGTATC
TTAACGCGTAAATTGTAAGCGTTAATATTTTGTTAAAATTCGCGTTAAATTTTTGTTAAATCAGCTCATT
TTTTAACCAATAGGCCGAAATCGGCAAAATCCCTTATAAATCAAAAGAATAGACCGAGATAGGGT
[37 nt withheld, positions 2446-2482]
AAAGAACGTGGACTCCAACGTCAAAGG
[49 nt withheld, positions 2510-2558]
T
[91 nt withheld, positions 2560-2650]
G
[124 nt withheld, positions 2652-2775]
CAGGTGGCACTTTTCGGGGAAATGTGCGCGGAACCCCTATTTGTTTATTTTTCTAAATACATTCAAATAT
GTATCCGCTCATGAGACAATAACCCTGATAAATGCTTCAATAATATTGAAAAAGGAAGAGTCCTGAGGCG
GAAAGAACCAGCTGTGGAATGTGTGTCAGTTAGGGTGTGGAAAGTCCCCAGGCTCCCCAGCAGGCAGAAG
TATGCAAAGCATGCATCTCAATTAGTCAGCAACCAGGTGTGGAAAGTCCCCAGGCTCCCCAGCAGGCAGA
AGTATGCAAAGCATGCATCTCAATTAGTCAGCAACCATAGTCCCGCCCCTAACTCCGCCCATCCCGCCCC
TAACTCCGCCCAGTTCCGCCCATTCTCCGCCCCATGGCTGACTAATTTTTTTTATTTATGCAGAGGCCGA
GGCCGCCTCGGCCTCTGAGCTATTCCAGAAGTAGTGAGGAGGCTTTTTTGGAGGCCTAGGCTTTTGCAAA
GATCGATCAAGAGACAGGATGAGGATCGTTTCGCATGATTGAACAAGATGGATTGCACGCAGGTTCTCCG
GCCGCTTGGGTGGAGAGGCTATTCGGCTATGACTGGGCACAACAGACAATCGGCTGCTCTGATGCCGCCG
TGTTCCGGCTGTCAGCGCAGGGGCGCCCGGTTCTTTTTGTCAAGACCGACCTGTCCGGTGCCCTGAATGA
ACTGCAAGACGAGGCAGCGCGGCTATCGTGGCTGGCCACGACGGGCGTTCCTTGCGCAGCTGTGCTCGAC
GTTGTCACTGAAGCGGGAAGGGACTGGCTGCTATTGGGCGAAGTGCCGGGGCAGGATCTCCTGTCATCTC
ACCTTGCTCCTGCCGAGAAAGTATCCATCATGGCTGATGCAATGCGGCGGCTGCATACGCTTGATCCGGC
TACCTGCCCATTCGACCACCAAGCGAAACATCGCATCGAGCGAGCACGTACTCGGATGGAAGCCGGTCTT
GTCGATCAGGATGATCTGGACGAAGAGCATCAGGGGCTCGCGCCAGCCGAACTGTTCGCCAGGCTCAAGG
CGAGCATGCCCGACGGCGAGGATCTCGTCGTGACCCATGGCGATGCCTGCTTGCCGAATATCATGGTGGA
AAATGGCCGCTTTTCTGGATTCATCGACTGTGGCCGGCTGGGTGTGGCGGACCGCTATCAGGACATAGCG
TTGGCTACCCGTGATATTGCTGAAGAGCTTGGCGGCGAATGGGCTGACCGCTTCCTCGTGCTTTACGGTA
TCGCCGCTCCCGATTCGCAGCGCATCGCCTTCTATCGCCTTCTTGACGAGTTCTTCTGAGCGGGACTCTG
GGGTTCGAAATGACCGACCAAGCGACGCCCAACCTGCCATCACGAGATTTCGATTCCACCGCCGCCTTCT
ATGAAAGGTTGGGCTTCGGAATCGTTTTCCGGGACGCCGGCTGGATGATCCTCCAGCGCGGGGATCTCAT
GCTGGAGTTCTTCGCCCACCCTAGGGGGAGGCTAACTGAAACACGGAAGGAGACAATACCGGAAGGAACC
CGCGCTATGACGGCAATAAAAAGACAGAATAAAACGCACGGTGTTGGGTCGTTTGTTCATAAACGCGGGG
TTCGGTCCCAGGGCTGGCACTCTGTCGATACCCCACCGAGACCCCATTGGGGCCAATACGCCCGCGTTTC
TTCCTTTTCCCCACCCCACCCCCCAAGTTCGGGTGAAGGCCCAGGGCTCGCAGCCAACGTCGGGGCGGCA
GGCCCTGCCATAGCCTCAGGTTACTCATATATACTTTAGATTGATTTAAAACTTCATTTTTAATTTAAAA
GGATCTAGGTGAAGATCCTTTTTGATAATCTCATGACCAAAATCCCTTAACGTGAGTTTTCGTTCCACTG
AGCGTCAGACCCCGTAGAAAAGATCAAAGGATCTTCTTGAGATCCTTTTTTTCTGCGCGTAATCTGCTGC
TTGCAAACAAAAAAACCACCGCTACCAGCGGTGGTTTGTTTGCCGGATCAAGAGCTACCAACTCTTTTTC
CGAAGGTAACTGGCTTCAGCAGAGCGCAGATACCAAATACTGTTCTTCTAGTGTAGCCGTAGTTAGGCCA
CCACTTCAAGAACTCTGTAGCACCGCCTACATACCTCGCTCTGCTAATCCTGTTACCAGTGGCTGCTGCC
AGTGGCGATAAGTCGTGTCTTACCGGGTTGGACTCAAGACGATAGTTACCGGATAAGGCGCAGCGGTCGG
GCTGAACGGGGGGTTCGTGCACACAGCCCAGCTTGGAGCGAACGACCTACACCGAACTGAGATACCTACA
GCGTGAGCTATGAGAAAGCGCCACGCTTCCCGAAGGGAGAAAGGCGGACAGGTATCCGGTAAGCGGCAGG
GTCGGAACAGGAGAGCGCACGAGGGAGCTTCCAGGGGGAAACGCCTGGTATCTTTATAGTCCTGTCGGGT
TTCGCCACCTCTGACTTGAGCGTCGATTTTTGTGATGCTCGTCAGGGGGGCGGAGCCTATGGAAAAACGC
CAGCAACGCGGCCTTTTTACGGTTCCTGGCCTTTTGCTGGCCTTTTGCTCACATGTTCTTTCCTGCGTTA
TCCCCTGATTCTGTGGATAACCGTATTACCGCCATGCATTAGTTATTAATAGTAATCAATTACGGGGTCA
TTAGTTCATAGCCCATATATGGAGTTCCG
Features (pLannotate 1.2.2; 16 found; start..end, strand, type, name):
      1..304     +  enhancer       CMV enhancer: human cytomegalovirus immediate early enhancer
    305..508     +  promoter       CMV promoter: human cytomegalovirus (CMV) immediate early promoter
    553..1248    +  CDS            FusionRed: FusionRed is a basic (constitutively fluorescent) red fluorescent protein published in 2012, derived from Entacmaea quadricolor. It has low acid sensitivity.
   1291..2028    +  CDS            CLEC7A: CLC7A_HUMAN - Also known as BGR, CLECSF12, DECTIN1 From Homo sapiens (Human).
   2032..2068    +  misc_feature   MCS (fragment): multiple cloning site
   2085..2169    +  CDS            large T antigen (fragment): large T antigen from SV40 (simian virus 40)
   2192..2313    +  polyA_signal   SV40 poly(A) signal: SV40 polyadenylation signal
   2347..2775    -  rep_origin     f1 ori (sequence partly withheld): f1 bacteriophage origin of replication; arrow indicates direction of (+) strand synthesis
   2802..2906    +  promoter       AmpR promoter: bla
   2908..3265    +  promoter       SV40 promoter: SV40 enhancer and early promoter
   3300..4094    +  CDS            NeoR/KanR: aminoglycoside phosphotransferase from Tn5; aph(3')-II (or nptII); confers resistance to neomycin, kanamycin, and G418 (Geneticin®)
   4115..4267    +  CDS            ble (fragment): BLE_KLEPN - Experimental evidence at protein level: Swiss-Prot protein existence level 1. Binding protein with a strong affinity to the bleomycin family of antibiotics. Binds to CL990; an antimitotic-antibiotic compound. From Klebsiella pneumoniae.
   4326..4373    +  polyA_signal   HSV TK poly(A) signal: herpes simplex virus thymidine kinase polyadenylation signal (Cole and Stacy, 1985)
   4464..4480    -  polyA_signal   bGH poly(A) signal (fragment): bovine growth hormone polyadenylation signal
   4702..5290    +  rep_origin     ori: high-copy-number ColE1/pMB1/pBR322/pUC origin of replication
   5405..5464    +  enhancer       CMV enhancer (fragment): human cytomegalovirus immediate early enhancer
