[The description below was written by a language model from this plasmid's Addgene catalogue record and pLannotate feature annotations shown in this document.]
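Description:
FusionRed-Dectin1A-C-10 is a mammalian expression plasmid built on the FusionRed-C1 backbone, a C1-style fluorescent protein fusion vector. It is maintained in E. coli through a high-copy ColE1/pUC-type origin and also carries an f1 phage origin. A single NeoR/KanR (Tn5 aminoglycoside phosphotransferase) gene serves both hosts. A bacterial bla-type promoter drives it for kanamycin selection. The adjacent SV40 enhancer/early promoter, paired with an HSV TK polyadenylation signal, drives it in mammalian cells for G418 selection of stable transfectants. The short ble, bGH poly(A) and large T antigen fragments in the annotation are probably backbone remnants or annotation artefacts rather than functional parts.

The expression cassette uses the human CMV immediate early enhancer and promoter to drive a single fusion reading frame, terminated by the SV40 poly(A) signal. FusionRed, a monomeric red fluorescent protein derived from Entacmaea quadricolor and noted by the depositor as equivalent to mKate2.7C, lies upstream. It is followed after a short linker region by the coding sequence for human Dectin-1 isoform A (CLEC7A), so the fluorescent tag sits at the N terminus of the receptor. The "C-10" in the name may refer to this C1-type arrangement and the linker length, although the record does not say so explicitly. Dectin-1 is a C-type lectin receptor, and the record lists the fusion's localization as membrane, with excitation at 580 nm and emission at 608 nm. The construct is used as a red membrane marker for fluorescence imaging of transfected mammalian cells and belongs to a set of fusions made to characterise FusionRed as a low-cytotoxicity tag.
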