Addgene plasmid #56111: FusionRed-Dectin1A-C-10
Purpose: Localization: Membrane, Excitation: 580, Emission: 608
Depositing lab: Michael Davidson. Depositing organization: Florida State University, Tallahassee. Publication: A monomeric red fluorescent protein with low cytotoxicity. Shemiakina II, Ermakova GV, Cranfill PJ, Baird MA, Evans RA, Souslova EA, Staroverov DB, Gorokhovatsky AY, Putintseva EV, Gorodnicheva TV, Chepurnykh TV, Strukova L, Lukyanov S, Zaraisky AG, Davidson MW, Chudakov DM, Shcherbo D. Nat Commun. 2012;3:1204. doi: 10.1038/ncomms2208. PubMed 23149748.
Backbone
  Vector backbone: FusionRed-C1
  Backbone size w/o insert (bp): 4750
  Vector type: Mammalian Expression
  Selectable markers: Neomycin (select with G418)
Growth in bacteria
  Bacterial resistance: Kanamycin, 50 μg/mL
  Growth temperature: 37°C
  Growth strain: DH5alpha
  Copy number: High Copy
Gene/Insert
  Gene/Insert name: Dectin1A (alt name: NP_922938.1)
  Species: H. sapiens (human)
  Entrez Gene: CLEC7A (a.k.a. BGR, CANDF4, CD369, CLECSF12, DECTIN1, SCARE2)
  Promoter: CMV
  Tag / fusion protein: FusionRed (N terminal on backbone)
  Cloning method: Unknown
  Sequencing primers: 5′ CMV-F; 3′ SV40pA-R
Terms and licenses: Academic/Nonprofit Terms; Industry Terms
Depositor comments: mKate2.7C = FusionRed. Excitation = 580; Emission = 608
How to cite: FusionRed-Dectin1A-C-10 was a gift from Michael Davidson (Addgene plasmid # 56111 ; http://n2t.net/addgene:56111 ; RRID:Addgene_56111)
