>Addgene plasmid #56111 | FusionRed-Dectin1A-C-10 | depositor partial sequence | sequence record 87018 | insert sequence
GTCAGATCCGCTAGCGCTACCGGTCGCCACCATGGTGAGCGAGCTGATTAAGGAGAACATGCCCATGAAG
CTGTACATGGAGGGCACCGTGAACAACCACCACTTCAAGTGCACATCCGAGGGCGAAGGCAAGCCCTACG
AGGGCACCCAGACCATGAGAATCAAGGTCGTCGAGGGCGGCCCTCTCCCCTTCGCCTTCGACATCCTGGC
TACCAGCTTCATGTACGGCAGCAGAACCTTCATCAAGCACCCTCCGGGCATCCCCGACTTCTTTAAGCAG
TCCTTCCCTGAGGGCTTCACATGGGAGAGAGTCACCACATACGAAGACGGGGGCGTGCTGACCGCTACCC
AGGACACCAGCCTCCAGGACGGCTGCCTCATCTACAACGTCAAGGTTAGAGGGGTGAACTTCCCAGCCAA
CGGCCCTGTGATGCAGAAGAAAACACTCGGCTGGGAGGCCTCCACCGAGACGATGTACCCCGCTGACGGC
GGCCTGGAAGGCGCATGTGACATGGCCCTGAAGCTCGTGGGCGGGGGCCACCTGATCTGCAACCTTGAGA
CCACATACAGATCCAAGAAACCCGCTACGAACCTCAAGATGCCCGGCGTCTACAACGTGGACCACAGACT
GGAAAGAATCAAGGAGGCCGACGATGAGACCTACGTCGAGCAGCACGAGGTGGCTGTGGCCAGATACTCT
ACTGGTGGCGCTGGTGATGGAGGTAAAGGTGGAGGAGGTTCCGGACTCAGATCTGGCAGCAGTGGAGGTG
AATATCATCCTGATTTAGAAAATTTGGATGAAGATGGATATACTCAATTACACTTCGACTCTCAAAGCAA
TACCAGGATAGCTGTTGTTTCAGAGAAAGGATCGTGTGCTGCATCTCCTCCTTGGCGCCTCATTGCTGTA
ATTTTGGGAATCCTATGCTTGGTAATACTGGTGATAGCTGTGGTCCTGGGTACCATGGCTATTTGGAGAT
CCAATTCAGGAAGCAACACATTGGAGAATGGCTACTTTCTATCAAGAAATAAAGAGAACCACAGTCAACC
CACACAATCATCTTTAGAAGACAGTGTGACTCCTACCAAAGCTGTCAAAACCACAGGGGTTCTTTCCAGC
CCTTGTCCTCCTAATTGGATTATATATGAGAAGAGCTGTTATCTATTCAGCATGTCACTAAATTCCTGGG
ATGGAAGTAAAAGACAATGCTGGCAACTGGGCTCTAATCTCCTAAAGATAGACAGCTCAAATGAATTGGG
ATTTATAGTAAAACAAGTGTCTTCCCAACCTGATAATTCATTTTGGATAGGCCTTTCTCGGCCCCAGACT
GAAGTACCATGGCTCTGGGAGGATGGATCAACATTCTCTTCTAACTTATTTCAGATCAGAACCACAGCTA
CCCAAGAAAACCCATCTCCAAATTGTGTATGGATTCACGTGTCAGTCATTTATGACCAACTGTGTAGTGT
GCCCTCATATAGTATTTGTGAGAAGAAGTTTTCAATGTAAGAATTCTGCAGTCGACGGTACCGCGGGCCC
GGGATCCACCGGATCTAGAT
